>Addgene plasmid #76104 | MAST3 gRNA (BRDN0001147549) | addgene full sequence | sequence record 185192 | Addgene Assembled Sequence
CCCGGGTGCAAAGATGGATAAAGTTTTAAACAGAGAGGAATCTTTGCAGCTAATGGACCTTCTAGGTCTT
GAAAGGAGTGGGAATTGGCTCCGGTGCCCGTCAGTGGGCAGAGCGCACATCGCCCACAGTCCCCGAGAAG
TTGGGGGGAGGGGTCGGCAATTGATCCGGTGCCTAGAGAAGGTGGCGCGGGGTAAACTGGGAAAGTGATG
TCGTGTACTGGCTCCGCCTTTTTCCCGAGGGTGGGGGAGAACCGTATATAAGTGCAGTAGTCGCCGTGAA
CGTTCTTTTTCGCAACGGGTTTGCCGCCAGAACACAGGTAAGTGCCGTGTGTGGTTCCCGCGGGCCTGGC
CTCTTTACGGGTTATGGCCCTTGCGTGCCTTGAATTACTTCCACCTGGCTGCAGTACGTGATTCTTGATC
CCGAGCTTCGGGTTGGAAGTGGGTGGGAGAGTTCGAGGCCTTGCGCTTAAGGAGCCCCTTCGCCTCGTGC
TTGAGTTGAGGCCTGGCCTGGGCGCTGGGGCCGCCGCGTGCGAATCTGGTGGCACCTTCGCGCCTGTCTC
GCTGCTTTCGATAAGTCTCTAGCCATTTAAAATTTTTGATGACCTGCTGCGACGCTTTTTTTCTGGCAAG
ATAGTCTTGTAAATGCGGGCCAAGATCTGCACACTGGTATTTCGGTTTTTGGGGCCGCGGGCGGCGACGG
GGCCCGTGCGTCCCAGCGCACATGTTCGGCGAGGCGGGGCCTGCGAGCGCGGCCACCGAGAATCGGACGG
GGGTAGTCTCAAGCTGGCCGGCCTGCTCTGGTGCCTGGCCTCGCGCCGCCGTGTATCGCCCCGCCCTGGG
CGGCAAGGCTGGCCCGGTCGGCACCAGTTGCGTGAGCGGAAAGATGGCCGCTTCCCGGCCCTGCTGCAGG
GAGCTCAAAATGGAGGACGCGGCGCTCGGGAGAGCGGGCGGGTGAGTCACCCACACAAAGGAAAAGGGCC
TTTCCGTCCTCAGCCGTCGCTTCATGTGACTCCACGGAGTACCGGGCGCCGTCCAGGCACCTCGATTAGT
TCTCGAGCTTTTGGAGTACGTCGTCTTTAGGTTGGGGGGAGGGGTTTTATGCGATGGAGTTTCCCCACAC
TGAGTGGGTGGAGACTGAAGTTAGGCCAGCTTGGCACTTGATGTAATTCTCCTTGGAATTTGCCCTTTTT
GAGTTTGGATCTTGGTTCATTCTCAAGCCTCAGACAGTGGTTCAAAGTTTTTTTCTTCCATTTCAGGTGT
CGTGACGTACGGCCACCATGACCGAGTACAAGCCCACGGTGCGCCTCGCCACCCGCGACGACGTCCCCAG
GGCCGTACGCACCCTCGCCGCCGCGTTCGCCGACTACCCCGCCACGCGCCACACCGTCGATCCGGACCGC
CACATCGAGCGGGTCACCGAGCTGCAAGAACTCTTCCTCACGCGCGTCGGGCTCGACATCGGCAAGGTGT
GGGTCGCGGACGACGGCGCCGCCGTGGCGGTCTGGACCACGCCGGAGAGCGTCGAAGCGGGGGCGGTGTT
CGCCGAGATCGGCCCGCGCATGGCCGAGTTGAGCGGTTCCCGGCTGGCCGCGCAGCAACAGATGGAAGGC
CTCCTGGCGCCGCACCGGCCCAAGGAGCCCGCGTGGTTCCTGGCCACCGTCGGAGTCTCGCCCGACCACC
AGGGCAAGGGTCTGGGCAGCGCCGTCGTGCTCCCCGGAGTGGAGGCGGCCGAGCGCGCCGGGGTGCCCGC
CTTCCTGGAGACCTCCGCGCCCCGCAACCTCCCCTTCTACGAGCGGCTCGGCTTCACCGTCACCGCCGAC
GTCGAGGTGCCCGAAGGACCGCGCACCTGGTGCATGACCCGCAAGCCCGGTGCCTGAACGCGTTAAGTCG
ACAATCAACCTCTGGATTACAAAATTTGTGAAAGATTGACTGGTATTCTTAACTATGTTGCTCCTTTTAC
GCTATGTGGATACGCTGCTTTAATGCCTTTGTATCATGCTATTGCTTCCCGTATGGCTTTCATTTTCTCC
TCCTTGTATAAATCCTGGTTGCTGTCTCTTTATGAGGAGTTGTGGCCCGTTGTCAGGCAACGTGGCGTGG
TGTGCACTGTGTTTGCTGACGCAACCCCCACTGGTTGGGGCATTGCCACCACCTGTCAGCTCCTTTCCGG
GACTTTCGCTTTCCCCCTCCCTATTGCCACGGCGGAACTCATCGCCGCCTGCCTTGCCCGCTGCTGGACA
GGGGCTCGGCTGTTGGGCACTGACAATTCCGTGGTGTTGTCGGGGAAATCATCGTCCTTTCCTTGGCTGC
TCGCCTGTGTTGCCACCTGGATTCTGCGCGGGACGTCCTTCTGCTACGTCCCTTCGGCCCTCAATCCAGC
GGACCTTCCTTCCCGCGGCCTGCTGCCGGCTCTGCGGCCTCTTCCGCGTCTTCGCCTTCGCCCTCAGACG
AGTCGGATCTCCCTTTGGGCCGCCTCCCCGCGTCGACTTTAAGACCAATGACTTACAAGGCAGCTGTAGA
TCTTAGCCACTTTTTAAAAGAAAAGGGGGGACTGGAAGGGCTAATTCACTCCCAACGAAGACAAGATCTG
CTTTTTGCTTGTACTGGGTCTCTCTGGTTAGACCAGATCTGAGCCTGGGAGCTCTCTGGCTAACTAGGGA
ACCCACTGCTTAAGCCTCAATAAAGCTTGCCTTGAGTGCTTCAAGTAGTGTGTGCCCGTCTGTTGTGTGA
CTCTGGTAACTAGAGATCCCTCAGACCCTTTTAGTCAGTGTGGAAAATCTCTAGCAGTACGTATAGTAGT
TCATGTCATCTTATTATTCAGTATTTATAACTTGCAAAGAAATGAATATCAGAGAGTGAGAGGAACTTGT
TTATTGCAGCTTATAATGGTTACAAATAAAGCAATAGCATCACAAATTTCACAAATAAAGCATTTTTTTC
ACTGCATTCTAGTTGTGGTTTGTCCAAACTCATCAATGTATCTTATCATGTCTGGCTCTAGCTATCCCGC
CCCTAACTCCGCCCATCCCGCCCCTAACTCCGCCCAGTTCCGCCCATTCTCCGCCCCATGGCTGACTAAT
TTTTTTTATTTATGCAGAGGCCGAGGCCGCCTCGGCCTCTGAGCTATTCCAGAAGTAGTGAGGAGGCTTT
TTTGGAGGCCTAGGGACGTACCCAATTCGCCCTATAGTGAGTCGTATTACGCGCGCTCACTGGCCGTCGT
TTTACAACGTCGTGACTGGGAAAACCCTGGCGTTACCCAACTTAATCGCCTTGCAGCACATCCCCCTTTC
GCCAGCTGGCGTAATAGCGAAGAGGCCCGCACCGATCGCCCTTCCCAACAGTTGCGCAGCCTGAATGGCG
AATGGG
[124 nt withheld, positions 3367-3490]
C
[91 nt withheld, positions 3492-3582]
A
[49 nt withheld, positions 3584-3632]
CCTTTGACGTTGGAGTCCACGTTCTTT
[37 nt withheld, positions 3660-3696]
ACCCTATCTCGGTCTATTCTTTTGATTTATAAGGGATTTTGCCGATTTCGGCCTATTGGTTAAAAAATGA
GCTGATTTAACAAAAATTTAACGCGAATTTTAACAAAATATTAACGCTTACAATTTAGGTGGCACTTTTC
GGGGAAATGTGCGCGGAACCCCTATTTGTTTATTTTTCTAAATACATTCAAATATGTATCCGCTCATGAG
ACAATAACCCTGATAAATGCTTCAATAATATTGAAAAAGGAAGAGTATGAGTATTCAACATTTCCGTGTC
GCCCTTATTCCCTTTTTTGCGGCATTTTGCCTTCCTGTTTTTGCTCACCCAGAAACGCTGGTGAAAGTAA
AAGATGCTGAAGATCAGTTGGGTGCACGAGTGGGTTACATCGAACTGGATCTCAACAGCGGTAAGATCCT
TGAGAGTTTTCGCCCCGAAGAACGTTTTCCAATGATGAGCACTTTTAAAGTTCTGCTATGTGGCGCGGTA
TTATCCCGTATTGACGCCGGGCAAGAGCAACTCGGTCGCCGCATACACTATTCTCAGAATGACTTGGTTG
AGTACTCACCAGTCACAGAAAAGCATCTTACGGATGGCATGACAGTAAGAGAATTATGCAGTGCTGCCAT
AACCATGAGTGATAACACTGCGGCCAACTTACTTCTGACAACGATCGGAGGACCGAAGGAGCTAACCGCT
TTTTTGCACAACATGGGGGATCATGTAACTCGCCTTGATCGTTGGGAACCGGAGCTGAATGAAGCCATAC
CAAACGACGAGCGTGACACCACGATGCCTGTAGCAATGGCAACAACGTTGCGCAAACTATTAACTGGCGA
ACTACTTACTCTAGCTTCCCGGCAACAATTAATAGACTGGATGGAGGCGGATAAAGTTGCAGGACCACTT
CTGCGCTCGGCCCTTCCGGCTGGCTGGTTTATTGCTGATAAATCTGGAGCCGGTGAGCGTGGGTCTCGCG
GTATCATTGCAGCACTGGGGCCAGATGGTAAGCCCTCCCGTATCGTAGTTATCTACACGACGGGGAGTCA
GGCAACTATGGATGAACGAAATAGACAGATCGCTGAGATAGGTGCCTCACTGATTAAGCATTGGTAACTG
TCAGACCAAGTTTACTCATATATACTTTAGATTGATTTAAAACTTCATTTTTAATTTAAAAGGATCTAGG
TGAAGATCCTTTTTGATAATCTCATGACCAAAATCCCTTAACGTGAGTTTTCGTTCCACTGAGCGTCAGA
CCCCGTAGAAAAGATCAAAGGATCTTCTTGAGATCCTTTTTTTCTGCGCGTAATCTGCTGCTTGCAAACA
AAAAAACCACCGCTACCAGCGGTGGTTTGTTTGCCGGATCAAGAGCTACCAACTCTTTTTCCGAAGGTAA
CTGGCTTCAGCAGAGCGCAGATACCAAATACTGTTCTTCTAGTGTAGCCGTAGTTAGGCCACCACTTCAA
GAACTCTGTAGCACCGCCTACATACCTCGCTCTGCTAATCCTGTTACCAGTGGCTGCTGCCAGTGGCGAT
AAGTCGTGTCTTACCGGGTTGGACTCAAGACGATAGTTACCGGATAAGGCGCAGCGGTCGGGCTGAACGG
GGGGTTCGTGCACACAGCCCAGCTTGGAGCGAACGACCTACACCGAACTGAGATACCTACAGCGTGAGCT
ATGAGAAAGCGCCACGCTTCCCGAAGGGAGAAAGGCGGACAGGTATCCGGTAAGCGGCAGGGTCGGAACA
GGAGAGCGCACGAGGGAGCTTCCAGGGGGAAACGCCTGGTATCTTTATAGTCCTGTCGGGTTTCGCCACC
TCTGACTTGAGCGTCGATTTTTGTGATGCTCGTCAGGGGGGCGGAGCCTATGGAAAAACGCCAGCAACGC
GGCCTTTTTACGGTTCCTGGCCTTTTGCTGGCCTTTTGCTCACATGTTCTTTCCTGCGTTATCCCCTGAT
TCTGTGGATAACCGTATTACCGCCTTTGAGTGAGCTGATACCGCTCGCCGCAGCCGAACGACCGAGCGCA
GCGAGTCAGTGAGCGAGGAAGCGGAAGAGCGCCCAATACGCAAACCGCCTCTCCCCGCGCGTTGGCCGAT
TCATTAATGCAGCTGGCACGACAGGTTTCCCGACTGGAAAGCGGGCAGTGAGCGCAACGCAATTAATGTG
AGTTAGCTCACTCATTAGGCACCCCAGGCTTTACACTTTATGCTTCCGGCTCGTATGTTGTGTGGAATTG
TGAGCGGATAACAATTTCACACAGGAAACAGCTATGACCATGATTACGCCAAGCGCGCAATTAACCCTCA
CTAAAGGGAACAAAAGCTGGAGCTGCAAGCTTAATGTAGTCTTATGCAATACTCTTGTAGTCTTGCAACA
TGGTAACGATGAGTTAGCAACATGCCTTACAAGGAGAGAAAAAGCACCGTGCATGCCGATTGGTGGAAGT
AAGGTGGTACGATCGTGCCTTATTAGGAAGGCAACAGACGGGTCTGACATGGATTGGACGAACCACTGAA
TTGCCGCATTGCAGAGATATTGTATTTAAGTGCCTAGCTCGATACATAAACGGGTCTCTCTGGTTAGACC
AGATCTGAGCCTGGGAGCTCTCTGGCTAACTAGGGAACCCACTGCTTAAGCCTCAATAAAGCTTGCCTTG
AGTGCTTCAAGTAGTGTGTGCCCGTCTGTTGTGTGACTCTGGTAACTAGAGATCCCTCAGACCCTTTTAG
TCAGTGTGGAAAATCTCTAGCAGTGGCGCCCGAACAGGGACTTGAAAGCGAAAGGGAAACCAGAGGAGCT
CTCTCGACGCAGGACTCGGCTTGCTGAAGCGCGCACGGCAAGAGGCGAGGGGCGGCGACTGGTGAGTACG
CCAAAAATTTTGACTAGCGGAGGCTAGAAGGAGAGAGATGGGTGCGAGAGCGTCAGTATTAAGCGGGGGA
GAATTAGATCGCGATGGGAAAAAATTCGGTTAAGGCCAGGGGGAAAGAAAAAATATAAATTAAAACATAT
AGTATGGGCAAGCAGGGAGCTAGAACGATTCGCAGTTAATCCTGGCCTGTTAGAAACATCAGAAGGCTGT
AGACAAATACTGGGACAGCTACAACCATCCCTTCAGACAGGATCAGAAGAACTTAGATCATTATATAATA
CAGTAGCAACCCTCTATTGTGTGCATCAAAGGATAGAGATAAAAGACACCAAGGAAGCTTTAGACAAGAT
AGAGGAAGAGCAAAACAAAAGTAAGACCACCGCACAGCAAGCGGCCGCTGATCTTCAGACCTGGAGGAGG
AGATATGAGGGACAATTGGAGAAGTGAATTATATAAATATAAAGTAGTAAAAATTGAACCATTAGGAGTA
GCACCCACCAAGGCAAAGAGAAGAGTGGTGCAGAGAGAAAAAAGAGCAGTGGGAATAGGAGCTTTGTTCC
TTGGGTTCTTGGGAGCAGCAGGAAGCACTATGGGCGCAGCGTCAATGACGCTGACGGTACAGGCCAGACA
ATTATTGTCTGGTATAGTGCAGCAGCAGAACAATTTGCTGAGGGCTATTGAGGCGCAACAGCATCTGTTG
CAACTCACAGTCTGGGGCATCAAGCAGCTCCAGGCAAGAATCCTGGCTGTGGAAAGATACCTAAAGGATC
AACAGCTCCTGGGGATTTGGGGTTGCTCTGGAAAACTCATTTGCACCACTGCTGTGCCTTGGAATGCTAG
TTGGAGTAATAAATCTCTGGAACAGATTTGGAATCACACGACCTGGATGGAGTGGGACAGAGAAATTAAC
AATTACACAAGCTTAATACACTCCTTAATTGAAGAATCGCAAAACCAGCAAGAAAAGAATGAACAAGAAT
TATTGGAATTAGATAAATGGGCAAGTTTGTGGAATTGGTTTAACATAACAAATTGGCTGTGGTATATAAA
ATTATTCATAATGATAGTAGGAGGCTTGGTAGGTTTAAGAATAGTTTTTGCTGTACTTTCTATAGTGAAT
AGAGTTAGGCAGGGATATTCACCATTATCGTTTCAGACCCACCTCCCAACCCCGAGGGGACCCAGAGAGG
GCCTATTTCCCATGATTCCTTCATATTTGCATATACGATACAAGGCTGTTAGAGAGATAATTAGAATTAA
TTTGACTGTAAACACAAAGATATTAGTACAAAATACGTGACGTAGAAAGTAATAATTTCTTGGGTAGTTT
GCAGTTTTAAAATTATGTTTTAAAATGGACTATCATATGCTTACCGTAACTTGAAAGTATTTCGATTTCT
TGGCTTTATATATCTTGTGGAAAGGACGAAACACCGCCCTGGTCGGCCAGTCACGGGTTTTAGAGCTAGA
AATAGCAAGTTAAAATAAGGCTAGTCCGTTATCAACTTGAAAAAGTGGCACCGAGTCGGTGCTTTTTTAA
GCTTGGCGTAACTAGATCTTGAGACAAATGGCAGTATTCATCCACAATTTTAAAAGAAAAGGGGGGATTG
GGGGGTACAGTGCAGGGGAAAGAATAGTAGACATAATAGCAACAGACATACAAACTAAAGAATTACAAAA
ACAAATTACAAAAATTCAAAATTTTCGGGTTTATTACAGGGACAGCAGAGATCCACTTTGGCGCCGGCTC
GAGGGGG
Features (pLannotate 1.2.2; 29 found; start..end, strand, type, name):
     14..80      +  CDS            small t antigen (fragment): SV40 (simian virus 40) small t antigen
    106..317     +  promoter       EF-1α core promoter: core promoter for human elongation factor EF-1α
    318..1256    +  intron         EF-1α intron A: intron upstream of the start codon of human EF-1α
   1278..1877    +  CDS            PuroR (fragment): puromycin N-acetyltransferase; pac from Streptomyces; confers resistance to puromycin
   1893..2481    +  misc_feature   WPRE: woodchuck hepatitis virus posttranscriptional regulatory element
   2532..2551    +  misc_feature   cPPT/CTS (fragment): central polypurine tract and central termination sequence of HIV-1
   2553..2786    +  LTR            3' LTR (ΔU3): self-inactivating 3' long terminal repeat (LTR) from HIV-1
   2864..2985    +  polyA_signal   SV40 poly(A) signal: SV40 polyadenylation signal
   3025..3160    +  rep_origin     SV40 ori: SV40 origin of replication
   3181..3199    -  promoter       T7 promoter: promoter for bacteriophage T7 RNA polymerase
   3207..3362    +  CDS            lacZα (fragment): LacZα fragment of β-galactosidase; lacZ fragment
   3367..3795    +  rep_origin     f1 ori (sequence partly withheld): f1 bacteriophage origin of replication; arrow indicates direction of (+) strand synthesis
   3848..3952    +  promoter       AmpR promoter: bla
   3953..4813    +  CDS            AmpR: β-lactamase; bla; confers resistance to ampicillin, carbenicillin, and related antibiotics
   4984..5572    +  rep_origin     ori: high-copy-number ColE1/pMB1/pBR322/pUC origin of replication
   5755..5847    +  CDS            lacI (fragment): lac repressor; lacI; The lac repressor binds to the lac operator to inhibit transcription in E. coli. This inhibition can be relieved by adding lactose or isopropyl-β-D-thiogalactopyranoside (IPTG).
   5860..5881    +  protein_bind   CAP binding site: CAP binding activates transcription in the presence of cAMP. E. coli catabolite activator protein
   5896..5926    +  promoter       lac promoter: promoter for the E. coli lac operon
   5934..5950    +  protein_bind   lac operator: The lac repressor binds to the lac operator to inhibit transcription in E. coli. This inhibition can be relieved by adding lactose or isopropyl-β-D-thiogalactopyranoside (IPTG). lac repressor encoded by lacI
   5995..6013    +  promoter       T3 promoter: promoter for bacteriophage T3 RNA polymerase
   6041..6267    +  promoter       RSV promoter: Rous sarcoma virus enhancer/promoter
   6268..6448    +  LTR            5' LTR (truncated): truncated 5' long terminal repeat (LTR) from HIV-1
   6495..6620    +  misc_feature   HIV-1 Ψ: packaging signal of human immunodeficiency virus type 1
   6604..6967    +  CDS            HIV-1 gag (fragment): gag protein from human immunodeficiency virus 1; gag
   7113..7346    +  misc_feature   RRE: The Rev response element (RRE) of HIV-1 allows for Rev-dependent mRNA export from the nucleus to the cytoplasm.
   7723..7749    +  CDS            Rev (fragment): human immunodeficiency virus 1 (HIV-1) Rev protein; rev; enhances nuclear export of unspliced and incompletely spliced viral mRNAs
   7753..7993    +  promoter       U6 promoter: RNA polymerase III promoter for human U6 snRNA
   8023..8098    +  misc_RNA       gRNA scaffold: guide RNA scaffold for the Streptococcus pyogenes CRISPR/Cas9 system
   8154..8271    +  misc_feature   cPPT/CTS: central polypurine tract and central termination sequence of HIV-1
