[The description below was written by a language model from this plasmid's Addgene catalogue record and pLannotate feature annotations shown in this document.]
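Description:
MAST3 gRNA (BRDN0001147549) is a third-generation lentiviral guide RNA plasmid built on the lentiGuide-Puro backbone and designed to direct Streptococcus pyogenes Cas9 to the human MAST3 gene, with the guide designed against the reference transcript NM_015016.1. The roughly 8.3 kb plasmid is maintained in E. coli through a high-copy ColE1/pUC-type origin with ampicillin resistance (AmpR). It also carries an f1 origin and remnants of lac and phage-promoter cloning elements from the parental backbone.

The lentiviral transfer cassette begins with an RSV promoter fused to a truncated HIV-1 5' LTR, which makes genomic RNA production Tat-independent. This is followed by the Ψ packaging signal with a partial gag sequence, and then the Rev response element for Rev-dependent nuclear export. A human U6 RNA polymerase III promoter drives the MAST3-specific spacer joined to the SpCas9 gRNA scaffold, and a cPPT/CTS element that aids nuclear import of the viral genome lies just downstream. A separate EF-1α promoter with its intron A expresses puromycin N-acetyltransferase, allowing selection of transduced mammalian cells. WPRE enhances transcript expression, and the cassette ends in a self-inactivating ΔU3 3' LTR. An SV40 poly(A) signal and SV40 origin sit outside the proviral region.

The plasmid does not encode Cas9, so it is intended for use alongside a separate Cas9 vector such as lentiCas9-Blast or in cells that already express Cas9, typically for knockout of MAST3. It is one of the individual clones associated with a human kinome gRNA library produced with optimized sgRNA design rules.
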