Addgene plasmid #76104: MAST3 gRNA (BRDN0001147549)
Purpose: 3rd generation lentiviral gRNA plasmid targeting human MAST3
Depositing lab: John Doench & David Root. Depositing organization: Broad Institute. Publication: Optimized sgRNA design to maximize activity and minimize off-target effects of CRISPR-Cas9. Doench JG, Fusi N, Sullender M, Hegde M, Vaimberg EW, Donovan KF, Smith I, Tothova Z, Wilen C, Orchard R, Virgin HW, Listgarten J, Root DE. Nat Biotechnol. 2016 Jan 18. doi: 10.1038/nbt.3437. PubMed 26780180.
Backbone
  Vector backbone: lentiGuide-Puro
  Backbone manufacturer: Zhang Lab (Addgene plasmid # 52963)
  Vector type: Mammalian Expression, Lentiviral, CRISPR
  Selectable markers: Puromycin
Growth in bacteria
  Bacterial resistance: Ampicillin, 100 μg/mL
  Growth temperature: 37°C
  Growth strain: DH5alpha
  Copy number: High Copy
Gene/Insert
  Gene/Insert name: MAST3 (alt names: MAST3; NM_015016.1)
  gRNA/shRNA sequence: CCCTGGTCGGCCAGTCACGG
  Species: H. sapiens (human)
  Entrez Gene: MAST3
  Promoter: hU6
  Cloning method: Unknown
  Sequencing primers: 5′ U6-F; 3′ pS2-R
Terms and licenses: Academic/Nonprofit Terms; Industry Terms: Not Available to Industry
Depositor comments: The gRNA was designed to target the following Genbank reference sequence(s): NM_015016.1. Note that this plasmid does NOT contain Cas9. It should be used in conjunction with lentiCas9-Blast (Addgene #52962) or otherwise with cell lines already expressing Cas9. Browse the full kinome gRNA library at http://www.addgene.org/pooled-library/broadgpp-human-kinome/ or visit http://www.broadinstitute.org/rnai/public/ for detailed protocols and information.
How to cite: MAST3 gRNA (BRDN0001147549) was a gift from John Doench & David Root (Addgene plasmid # 76104 ; http://n2t.net/addgene:76104 ; RRID:Addgene_76104)
