>Addgene plasmid #76104 | MAST3 gRNA (BRDN0001147549) | depositor partial sequence | sequence record 143564 | Target Sequence
CCCTGGTCGGCCAGTCACGG
