>Addgene plasmid #76104 | MAST3 gRNA (BRDN0001147549) | addgene partial sequence | sequence record 185191 | hU6-F
CGTAGAAAGTAATAATTTCTTGGGTAGTTTGCAGTTTTAAAATTATGTTTTAAAATGGACTATCATATGC
TTACCGTAACTTGAAAGTATTTCGATTTCTTGGCTTTATATATCTTGTGGAAAGGACGAAACACCGCCCT
GGTCGGCCAGTCACGGGTTTTAGAGCTAGAAATAGCAAGTTAAAATAAGGCTAGTCCGTTATCAACTTGA
AAAAGTGGCACCGAGTCGGTGCTTTTTTAAGCTTGGCGTAACTAGATCTTGAGACAAATGGCAGTATTCA
TCCACAATTTTAAAAGAAAAGGGGGGATTGGGGGGTACAGTGCAGGGGAAAGAATAGTAGACATAATAGC
AACAGACATACAAACTAAAGAATTACAAAAACAAATTACAAAAATTCAAAATTTTCGGGTTTATTACAGG
GACAGCAGAGATCCACTTTGGCGCCGGCTCGAGGGGGCCCGGGTGCAAAGATGGATAAAGTTTTAAACAG
AGAGGAATCTTTGCAGCTAATGGACCTTCTAGGTCTTGAAAGGAGTGGGAATTGGCTCCGGTGCCCGTCA
GTGGGCAGAG
